Addgene plasmid #166128: t1-405(del30)
Purpose: Expression of human talin-1 head (residues 1-405) in E. coli. Contains 30 amino acid deletion in F1-loop. N-terminal His6-tag, Xpress-epitope (DLYDDDDK) and enterokinase cleavage site for tag removal.
Depositing lab: Vesa Hytönen. Depositing organization: Tampere University, BioMediTech. Publication: The F1 loop of the talin head domain acts as a gatekeeper in integrin activation and clustering. Kukkurainen S, Azizi L, Zhang P, Jacquier MC, Baikoghli M, von Essen M, Tuukkanen A, Laitaoja M, Liu X, Rahikainen R, Orlowski A, Janis J, Maatta JAE, Varjosalo M, Vattulainen I, Rog T, Svergun D, Cheng RH, Wu J, Hytonen VP, Wehrle-Haller B. J Cell Sci. 2020 Oct 12;133(19). pii: 133/19/jcs239202. doi: 10.1242/jcs.239202. PubMed 33046605.
Backbone
  Vector backbone: pTrcHis C
  Backbone manufacturer: Thermo Fisher Scientific, Carlsbad, CA
  Total vector size (bp): 5555
  Modifications to backbone: includes an N-terminal hexahistidine tag (MGGSHHHHHHGMASMTGGQQMGRDLYDDDD- KDRWIRPRA) before the insert.
  Vector type: Bacterial Expression
Growth in bacteria
  Bacterial resistance: Ampicillin, 100 μg/mL
  Growth temperature: 37°C
  Growth strain: DH5alpha
  Growth instructions: Use BL21-Star (DE3), or other suitable strain for expression. 37C for 5h growing after induction. At lower temperature can be O/N. IPTG as the inducing agent
  Copy number: High Copy
Gene/Insert
  Gene/Insert name: T1head1-405(del30) (alt name: talin-1 head)
  Species: H. sapiens (human)
  Insert size (bp): 1128
  Mutation: residues 1-405, with 30 amino acid deletion in the F1-loop
  Entrez Gene: TLN1 (a.k.a. ILWEQ, TLN, talin-1)
  Tag / fusion protein: His6-tag, Xpress-epitope (DLYDDDDK) and enterokinase cleavage site (N terminal on insert)
Terms and licenses: Academic/Nonprofit Terms; Industry Terms: Not Available to Industry
How to cite: t1-405(del30) was a gift from Vesa Hytönen (Addgene plasmid # 166128 ; http://n2t.net/addgene:166128 ; RRID:Addgene_166128)
