[The description below was written by a language model from this plasmid's Addgene catalogue record and pLannotate feature annotations shown in this document.]
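Description:
t1-405(del30) is a bacterial expression plasmid built on the pTrcHis C backbone, about 5.55 kb in total, for producing a truncated, loop-deleted form of the human talin-1 (TLN1) head domain in E. coli. It replicates from a high-copy ColE1/pMB1-type origin (with a pBR322 bom region and only a fragment of rop remaining) and is selected with ampicillin through the β-lactamase gene.

The roughly 1.1 kb insert encodes talin-1 residues 1–405 with a 30-amino-acid deletion in the F1 loop. Transcription is driven by the hybrid trc promoter, controlled by an adjacent lac operator. The plasmid carries its own lacI gene under the lacIq promoter, so expression stays repressed until it is induced with IPTG. Between the promoter and the coding region lie an rrnG antiterminator and a short minicistron with a ribosome binding site, both intended to improve transcription and translation of the downstream reading frame. The protein is made with an N-terminal leader comprising a His6 tag for metal-affinity purification, a T7 gene 10 leader peptide, and the Xpress epitope, which includes an enterokinase recognition site that allows the tag to be removed. The feature annotated as a capTEV fragment most likely reflects only the hexahistidine stretch. Downstream, a 5S rRNA segment and the rrnB T1 and T2 terminators end the transcript.

The construct is meant for recombinant production and purification of the talin head variant. The associated publication examines the role of the F1 loop in integrin activation and clustering, for which this deletion protein serves as a comparison with the intact head domain.
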