Features (pLannotate 1.2.2; 21 found; start..end, strand, type, name):
      3..20      +  promoter       tet promoter (fragment): E. coli promoter for tetracycline efflux protein gene
     16..117     -  CDS            yciV (fragment): RNAAM_ECOLI - Also known as trpH From Escherichia coli (strain K12).
    193..222     +  promoter       trc promoter: strong E. coli promoter; hybrid between the trp and lac UV5 promoters
    230..246     +  protein_bind   lac operator: The lac repressor binds to the lac operator to inhibit transcription in E. coli. This inhibition can be relieved by adding lactose or isopropyl-β-D-thiogalactopyranoside (IPTG). lac repressor encoded by lacI
    263..332     +  misc_feature   rrnG antiterminator: antiterminator from the E. coli rrnG leader region (Berg et al., 1989)
    383..409     +  CDS            minicistron: synthetic cistron containing a ribosome binding site (Shine-Dalgarno sequence), for enhancing the bacterial expression of a downstream cistron (Schoner, 1997) This first cistron should terminate 3 bp upstream of the ATG for the second cistron.
    425..445     +  CDS            capTEV™ (fragment): composite tag for in vivo biotinylation, TEV protease cleavage, and 6xHis tagging
    446..478     +  CDS            T7 tag (gene 10 leader): leader peptide from bacteriophage T7 gene 10 promotes efficient translation in E. coli
    482..505     +  CDS            Xpress™ tag: Xpress™ epitope tag, including an enterokinase recognition and cleavage site
    530..1654    +  CDS            TLN1 (fragment): TLN1_HUMAN - Also known as KIAA1027, TLN. Experimental evidence at protein level: Swiss-Prot protein existence level 1. Probably involved in connections of major cytoskeletal structures to the plasma membrane. High molecular weight cytoskeletal protein concentrated at regions of cell-substratum contact and, in lymphocytes, at cell-cell contacts (By similarity). From Homo sapiens (Human).
   1677..1695    -  promoter       SP6 promoter: promoter for bacteriophage SP6 RNA polymerase
   1789..1904    +  ncRNA          5S rRNA: Accession: RF00001 - 5S ribosomal RNA
   1908..1994    +  terminator     rrnB T1 terminator: Escherichia coli rrnB; transcription terminator T1 from the E. coli rrnB gene
   2086..2113    +  terminator     rrnB T2 terminator: transcription terminator T2 from the E. coli rrnB gene
   2132..2223    +  promoter       AmpR promoter: bla
   2224..3084    +  CDS            AmpR: β-lactamase; bla; confers resistance to ampicillin, carbenicillin, and related antibiotics
   3255..3843    +  rep_origin     ori: high-copy-number ColE1/pMB1/pBR322/pUC origin of replication
   4029..4169    -  misc_feature   bom: basis of mobility region from pBR322
   4271..4311    -  CDS            rop (fragment): Rop protein, which maintains plasmids at low copy number; rop
   4355..4432    +  promoter       lacIq promoter: lacI (mutant); In the lacIq allele, a single base change in the promoter boosts expression of the lacI gene about 10-fold.
   4433..5515    +  CDS            lacI: lac repressor; lacI; The lac repressor binds to the lac operator to inhibit transcription in E. coli. This inhibition can be relieved by adding lactose or isopropyl-β-D-thiogalactopyranoside (IPTG).
>Addgene plasmid #166128 | t1-405(del30) | addgene full sequence | sequence record 330260 | Addgene NGS Result
GTTTGACAGCTTATCATCGACTGCACGGTGCACCAATGCTTCTGGCGTCAGGCAGCCATCGGAAGCTGTG
GTATGGCTGTGCAGGTCGTAAATCACTGCATAATTCGTGTCGCTCAAGGCGCACTCCCGTTCTGGATAAT
GTTTTTTGCGCCGACATCATAACGGTTCTGGCAAATATTCTGAAATGAGCTGTTGACAATTAATCATCCG
GCTCGTATAATGTGTGGAATTGTGAGCGGATAACAATTTCACACAGGAAACAGCGCCGCTGAGAAAAAGC
GAAGCGGCACTGCTCTTTAACAATTTATCAGACAATCTGTGTGGGCACTCGACCGGAATTATCGATTAAC
TTTATTATTAAAAATTAAAGAGGTATATATTAATGTATCGATTAAATAAGGAGGAATAAACCATGGGGGG
TTCTCATCATCATCATCATCATGGTATGGCTAGCATGACTGGTGGACAGCAAATGGGTCGGGATCTGTAC
GACGATGACGATAAGGATCGATGGATCCGACCTCGAGCCATGGTTGCACTTTCACTGAAGATCAGCATTG
GGAATGTGGTGAAGACGATGCAGTTTGAGCCGTCTACCATGGTGTACGACGCCTGCCGCATCATTCGTGA
GCGGATCCCAGAGGCCCCAGCTGGTCCTCCCAGCGACTTTGGGCTCTTTCTGTCAGATGATGACCCCAAA
AAGGGTATATGGCTGGAGGCTGGGAAAGCTTTGGACTACTACATGCTCCGAAATGGGGACACTATGGAGT
ACAGGAAGAAACAGAGACCCCTGAAGATCCGTATGCTGGATGGAACTGTGAAGACGATCATGGTGGATGA
CTCTAAGACTGTCACTGACATGCTCATGACCATCTGTGCCCGCATTGGCATCACCAATCATGATGAATAT
TCATTGGTTCGAGAGCTGATGGAAGAGAAAAAGGATGAGTTGAACTGGCTGGACCATGGTCGGACACTGA
GGGAGCAGGGTGTAGAGGAGCACGAGACGCTGCTGCTGCGGAGGAAGTTCTTTTACTCAGACCAGAATGT
GGATTCCCGGGACCCTGTACAGCTGAACCTCCTGTATGTGCAGGCACGAGATGACATCCTGAATGGCTCC
CACCCTGTCTCCTTTGACAAGGCCTGTGAGTTTGCTGGCTTCCAATGCCAGATCCAGTTTGGGCCCCACA
ATGAGCAGAAGCACAAGGCTGGCTTCCTTGACCTGAAGGACTTCCTGCCCAAGGAGTATGTGAAGCAGAA
GGGAGAGCGTAAGATCTTCCAGGCACACAAGAATTGTGGGCAGATGAGTGAGATTGAGGCCAAGGTCCGC
TACGTGAAGCTAGCCCGTTCTCTCAAGACTTACGGTGTCTCCTTCTTCCTGGTGAAGGAAAAAATGAAAG
GGAAGAACAAGCTAGTGCCCAGGCTTCTGGGCATCACCAAGGAGTGTGTGATGCGAGTGGATGAGAAGAC
CAAGGAAGTGATCCAGGAGTGGAACCTCACCAACATCAAACGCTGGGCTGCGTCTCCCAAAAGCTTCACC
CTGGATTTTGGAGATTACCAAGATGGCTATTACTCAGTACAGACAACTGAAGGGGAGCAGATTGCACAGC
TCATTGCCGGCTACATCGATATCATCCTGAAGAAGAAAAAAAGCTAATGAGTCTAGAGGGCCCTATTCTA
TAGTGTCACCTAAATGCTAAAGCTTGGCTGTTTTGGCGGATGAGAGAAGATTTTCAGCCTGATACAGATT
AAATCAGAACGCAGAAGCGGTCTGATAAAACAGAATTTGCCTGGCGGCAGTAGCGCGGTGGTCCCACCTG
ACCCCATGCCGAACTCAGAAGTGAAACGCCGTAGCGCCGATGGTAGTGTGGGGTCTCCCCATGCGAGAGT
AGGGAACTGCCAGGCATCAAATAAAACGAAAGGCTCAGTCGAAAGACTGGGCCTTTCGTTTTATCTGTTG
TTTGTCGGTGAACGCTCTCCTGAGTAGGACAAATCCGCCGGGAGCGGATTTGAACGTTGCGAAGCAACGG
CCCGGAGGGTGGCGGGCAGGACGCCCGCCATAAACTGCCAGGCATCAAATTAAGCAGAAGGCCATCCTGA
CGGATGGCCTTTTTGCGTTTCTACAAACTCTTTTGTTTATTTTTCTAAATACATTCAAATATGTATCCGC
TCATGAGACAATAACCCTGATAAATGCTTCAATAATATTGAAAAAGGAAGAGTATGAGTATTCAACATTT
CCGTGTCGCCCTTATTCCCTTTTTTGCGGCATTTTGCCTTCCTGTTTTTGCTCACCCAGAAACGCTGGTG
AAAGTAAAAGATGCTGAAGATCAGTTGGGTGCACGAGTGGGTTACATCGAACTGGATCTCAACAGCGGTA
AGATCCTTGAGAGTTTTCGCCCCGAAGAACGTTTTCCAATGATGAGCACTTTTAAAGTTCTGCTATGTGG
CGCGGTATTATCCCGTGTTGACGCCGGGCAAGAGCAACTCGGTCGCCGCATACACTATTCTCAGAATGAC
TTGGTTGAGTACTCACCAGTCACAGAAAAGCATCTTACGGATGGCATGACAGTAAGAGAATTATGCAGTG
CTGCCATAACCATGAGTGATAACACTGCGGCCAACTTACTTCTGACAACGATCGGAGGACCGAAGGAGCT
AACCGCTTTTTTGCACAACATGGGGGATCATGTAACTCGCCTTGATCGTTGGGAACCGGAGCTGAATGAA
GCCATACCAAACGACGAGCGTGACACCACGATGCCTGTAGCAATGGCAACAACGTTGCGCAAACTATTAA
CTGGCGAACTACTTACTCTAGCTTCCCGGCAACAATTAATAGACTGGATGGAGGCGGATAAAGTTGCAGG
ACCACTTCTGCGCTCGGCCCTTCCGGCTGGCTGGTTTATTGCTGATAAATCTGGAGCCGGTGAGCGTGGG
TCTCGCGGTATCATTGCAGCACTGGGGCCAGATGGTAAGCCCTCCCGTATCGTAGTTATCTACACGACGG
GGAGTCAGGCAACTATGGATGAACGAAATAGACAGATCGCTGAGATAGGTGCCTCACTGATTAAGCATTG
GTAACTGTCAGACCAAGTTTACTCATATATACTTTAGATTGATTTAAAACTTCATTTTTAATTTAAAAGG
ATCTAGGTGAAGATCCTTTTTGATAATCTCATGACCAAAATCCCTTAACGTGAGTTTTCGTTCCACTGAG
CGTCAGACCCCGTAGAAAAGATCAAAGGATCTTCTTGAGATCCTTTTTTTCTGCGCGTAATCTGCTGCTT
GCAAACAAAAAAACCACCGCTACCAGCGGTGGTTTGTTTGCCGGATCAAGAGCTACCAACTCTTTTTCCG
AAGGTAACTGGCTTCAGCAGAGCGCAGATACCAAATACTGTCCTTCTAGTGTAGCCGTAGTTAGGCCACC
ACTTCAAGAACTCTGTAGCACCGCCTACATACCTCGCTCTGCTAATCCTGTTACCAGTGGCTGCTGCCAG
TGGCGATAAGTCGTGTCTTACCGGGTTGGACTCAAGACGATAGTTACCGGATAAGGCGCAGCGGTCGGGC
TGAACGGGGGGTTCGTGCACACAGCCCAGCTTGGAGCGAACGACCTACACCGAACTGAGATACCTACAGC
GTGAGCTATGAGAAAGCGCCACGCTTCCCGAAGGGAGAAAGGCGGACAGGTATCCGGTAAGCGGCAGGGT
CGGAACAGGAGAGCGCACGAGGGAGCTTCCAGGGGGAAACGCCTGGTATCTTTATAGTCCTGTCGGGTTT
CGCCACCTCTGACTTGAGCGTCGATTTTTGTGATGCTCGTCAGGGGGGCGGAGCCTATGGAAAAACGCCA
GCAACGCGGCCTTTTTACGGTTCCTGGCCTTTTGCTGGCCTTTTGCTCACATGTTCTTTCCTGCGTTATC
CCCTGATTCTGTGGATAACCGTATTACCGCCTTTGAGTGAGCTGATACCGCTCGCCGCAGCCGAACGACC
GAGCGCAGCGAGTCAGTGAGCGAGGAAGCGGAAGAGCGCCTGATGCGGTATTTTCTCCTTACGCATCTGT
GCGGTATTTCACACCGCATATGGTGCACTCTCAGTACAATCTGCTCTGATGCCGCATAGTTAAGCCAGTA
TACACTCCGCTATCGCTACGTGACTGGGTCATGGCTGCGCCCCGACACCCGCCAACACCCGCTGACGCGC
CCTGACGGGCTTGTCTGCTCCCGGCATCCGCTTACAGACAAGCTGTGACCGTCTCCGGGAGCTGCATGTG
TCAGAGGTTTTCACCGTCATCACCGAAACGCGCGAGGCAGCAGATCAATTCGCGCGCGAAGGCGAAGCGG
CATGCATTTACGTTGACACCATCGAATGGTGCAAAACCTTTCGCGGTATGGCATGATAGCGCCCGGAAGA
GAGTCAATTCAGGGTGGTGAATGTGAAACCAGTAACGTTATACGATGTCGCAGAGTATGCCGGTGTCTCT
TATCAGACCGTTTCCCGCGTGGTGAACCAGGCCAGCCACGTTTCTGCGAAAACGCGGGAAAAAGTGGAAG
CGGCGATGGCGGAGCTGAATTACATTCCCAACCGCGTGGCACAACAACTGGCGGGCAAACAGTCGTTGCT
GATTGGCGTTGCCACCTCCAGTCTGGCCCTGCACGCGCCGTCGCAAATTGTCGCGGCGATTAAATCTCGC
GCCGATCAACTGGGTGCCAGCGTGGTGGTGTCGATGGTAGAACGAAGCGGCGTCGAAGCCTGTAAAGCGG
CGGTGCACAATCTTCTCGCGCAACGCGTCAGTGGGCTGATCATTAACTATCCGCTGGATGACCAGGATGC
CATTGCTGTGGAAGCTGCCTGCACTAATGTTCCGGCGTTATTTCTTGATGTCTCTGACCAGACACCCATC
AACAGTATTATTTTCTCCCATGAAGACGGTACGCGACTGGGCGTGGAGCATCTGGTCGCATTGGGTCACC
AGCAAATCGCGCTGTTAGCGGGCCCATTAAGTTCTGTCTCGGCGCGTCTGCGTCTGGCTGGCTGGCATAA
ATATCTCACTCGCAATCAAATTCAGCCGATAGCGGAACGGGAAGGCGACTGGAGTGCCATGTCCGGTTTT
CAACAAACCATGCAAATGCTGAATGAGGGCATCGTTCCCACTGCGATGCTGGTTGCCAACGATCAGATGG
CGCTGGGCGCAATGCGCGCCATTACCGAGTCCGGGCTGCGCGTTGGTGCGGATATCTCGGTAGTGGGATA
CGACGATACCGAAGACAGCTCATGTTATATCCCGCCGTTAACCACCATCAAACAGGATTTTCGCCTGCTG
GGGCAAACCAGCGTGGACCGCTTGCTGCAACTCTCTCAGGGCCAGGCGGTGAAGGGCAATCAGCTGTTGC
CCGTCTCACTGGTGAAAAGAAAAACCACCCTGGCGCCCAATACGCAAACCGCCTCTCCCCGCGCGTTGGC
CGATTCATTAATGCAGCTGGCACGACAGGTTTCCCGACTGGAAAGCGGGCAGTGAGCGCAACGCAATTAA
TGTAAGTTAGCGCGAATTGATCTG
