>Addgene plasmid #166128 | t1-405(del30) | depositor partial sequence | sequence record 322622 | t1-405(del30)
ATGGTTGCACTTTCACTGAAGATCAGCATTGGGAATGTGGTGAAGACGATGCAGTTTGAGCCGTCTACCA
TGGTGTACGACGCCTGCCGCATCATTCGTGAGCGGATCCCAGAGGCCCCAGCTGGTCCTCCCAGCGACTT
TGGGCTCTTTCTGTCAGATGATGACCCCAAAAAGGGTATATGGCTGGAGGCTGGGAAAGCTTTGGACTAC
TACATGCTCCGAAATGGGGACACTATGGAGTACAGGAAGAAACAGAGACCCCTGAAGATCCGTATGCTGG
ATGGAACTGTGAAGACGATCATGGTGGATGACTCTAAGACTGTCACTGACATGCTCATGACCATCTGTGC
CCGCATTGGCATCACCAATCATGATGAATATTCATTGGTTCGAGAGCTGATGGAAGAGAAAAAGGATGAG
TTGAACTGGCTGGACCATGGTCGGACACTGAGGGAGCAGGGTGTAGAGGAGCACGAGACGCTGCTGCTGC
GGAGGAAGTTCTTTTACTCAGACCAGAATGTGGATTCCCGGGACCCTGTACAGCTGAACCTCCTGTATGT
GCAGGCACGAGATGACATCCTGAATGGCTCCCATCCTGTCTCCTTTGACAAGGCCTGTGAGTTTGCTGGC
TTCCAATGCCAGATCCAGTTTGGGCCCCACAATGAGCAGAAGCACAAGGCTGGCTTCCTTGACCTGAAGG
ACTTCCTGCCCAAGGAGTATGTGAAGCAGAAGGGAGAGCGTAAGATCTTCCAGGCACACAAGAATTGTGG
GCAGATGAGTGAGATTGAGGCCAAGGTCCGCTACGTGAAGCTAGCCCGTTCTCTCAAGACTTACGGTGTC
TCCTTCTTCCTGGTGAAGGAAAAAATGAAAGGGAAGAACAAGCTAGTGCCCAGGCTTCTGGGCATCACCA
AGGAGTGTGTGATGCGAGTGGATGAGAAGACCAAGGAAGTGATCCAGGAGTGGAACCTCACCAACATCAA
ACGCTGGGCTGCGTCTCCCAAAAGCTTCACCCTGGATTTTGGAGATTACCAAGATGGCTATTACTCAGTA
CAGACAACTGAAGGGGAGCAGATCGCACAGCTCATTGCTGGCTACATCGATATCATCCTGAAGAAGAAAA
AAAGCTAA
